LOCUS       Exported 7082 bp ds-DNA circular SYN 30-JUN-2021
DEFINITION  synthetic circular DNA
ACCESSION   .
VERSION     .
KEYWORDS    shCTNNB1 # 2
SOURCE      synthetic DNA construct
  ORGANISM  synthetic DNA construct
REFERENCE   1 (bases 1 to 7082)
  AUTHORS   Rosenbluh J, Nijhawan D, Cox AG, Li X, Neal JT, Schafer EJ, Zack TI,
            Wang X, Tsherniak A, Schinzel AC, Shao DD, Schumacher SE, Weir BA,
            Vazquez F, Cowley GS, Root DE, Mesirov JP, Beroukhim R, Kuo CJ,
            Goessling W, Hahn WC
  TITLE     beta-Catenin-Driven Cancers Require a YAP1 Transcriptional Complex
            for Survival and Tumorigenesis.
  JOURNAL   Cell. 2012 Dec 21;151(7):1457-73. doi: 10.1016/j.cell.2012.11.026.
            Epub 2012 Dec 13.
  PUBMED    23245941
REFERENCE   2 (bases 1 to 7082)
  AUTHORS   .
  TITLE     Direct Submission
  JOURNAL   Exported Jun 30, 2021 from SnapGene Server 1.1.58
            http://www.snapgene.com
FEATURES             Location/Qualifiers
     source          1..7082
                     /organism="synthetic DNA construct"
                     /mol_type="other DNA"
     primer_bind     128..147
                     /label=pBR322ori-F
                     /note="pBR322 origin, forward primer"
     primer_bind     381..398
                     /label=L4440
                     /note="L4440 vector, forward primer"
     protein_bind    515..536
                     /label=CAP binding site
                     /bound_moiety="E. coli catabolite activator protein"
                     /note="CAP binding activates transcription in the presence
                     of cAMP."
     promoter        551..581
                     /label=lac promoter
                     /note="promoter for the E. coli lac operon"
     protein_bind    589..605
                     /label=lac operator
                     /bound_moiety="lac repressor encoded by lacI"
                     /note="The lac repressor binds to the lac operator to
                     inhibit transcription in E. coli. This inhibition can be
                     relieved by adding lactose or
                     isopropyl-beta-D-thiogalactopyranoside (IPTG)."
     primer_bind     594..616
                     /label=M13/pUC Reverse
                     /note="In lacZ gene"
     primer_bind     613..629
                     /label=M13 rev
                     /note="common sequencing primer, one of multiple similar
                     variants"
     primer_bind     613..629
                     /label=M13 Reverse
                     /note="In lacZ gene. Also called M13-rev"
     primer_bind     648..668
                     /label=T3
                     /note="T3 promoter, forward primer"
     promoter        650..668
                     /label=T3 promoter
                     /note="promoter for bacteriophage T3 RNA polymerase"
     promoter        696..922
                     /label=RSV promoter
                     /note="Rous sarcoma virus enhancer/promoter"
     LTR             923..1103
                     /label=5' LTR (truncated)
                     /note="truncated 5' long terminal repeat (LTR) from HIV-1"
     misc_feature    1150..1275
                     /label=HIV-1 Psi
                     /note="packaging signal of human immunodeficiency virus
                     type 1"
     misc_feature    1768..2001
                     /label=RRE
                     /note="The Rev response element (RRE) of HIV-1 allows for
                     Rev-dependent mRNA export from the nucleus to the
                     cytoplasm."
     CDS             2186..2230
                     /codon_start=1
                     /product="antigenic peptide corresponding to amino acids
                     655 to 669 of the HIV envelope protein gp41 (Lutje Hulsik
                     et al., 2013)"
                     /label=gp41 peptide
                     /note="recognized by the 2H10 single-chain llama nanobody"
                     /translation="KNEQELLELDKWASL"
     promoter        2528..2768
                     /label=U6 promoter
                     /note="RNA polymerase III promoter for human U6 snRNA"
     primer_bind     2528..2548
                     /label=hU6-F
                     /note="Human U6 promoter, forward primer"
     primer_bind     2699..2718
                     /label=LKO.1 5'
                     /note="Human U6 promoter, forward primer"
     misc_feature    2872..2989
                     /label=cPPT/CTS
                     /note="central polypurine tract and central termination
                     sequence of HIV-1"
     promoter        3038..3548
                     /label=hPGK promoter
                     /note="human phosphoglycerate kinase 1 promoter"
     primer_bind     3467..3485
                     /label=hPGK-F
                     /note="Human PGK promoter, forward primer"
     CDS             3570..4169
                     /codon_start=1
                     /gene="pac from Streptomyces alboniger"
                     /product="puromycin N-acetyltransferase"
                     /label=PuroR
                     /note="confers resistance to puromycin"
                     /translation="MTEYKPTVRLATRDDVPRAVRTLAAAFADYPATRHTVDPDRHIER
                     VTELQELFLTRVGLDIGKVWVADDGAAVAVWTTPESVEAGAVFAEIGPRMAELSGSRLA
                     AQQQMEGLLAPHRPKEPAWFLATVGVSPDHQGKGLGSAVVLPGVEAAERAGVPAFLETS
                     APRNLPFYERLGFTVTADVEVPEGPRTWCMTRKPGA"
     primer_bind     complement(3570..3589)
                     /label=Puro-R
                     /note="Puromycin resistance gene, reverse primer. Also
                     called puro-variant-R"
     primer_bind     4066..4086
                     /label=Puro-F
                     /note="Puromycin resistance gene, forward primer"
     LTR             4297..4530
                     /label=3' LTR (Delta-U3)
                     /note="self-inactivating 3' long terminal repeat (LTR) from
                     HIV-1"
     polyA_signal    4602..4723
                     /label=SV40 poly(A) signal
                     /note="SV40 polyadenylation signal"
     primer_bind     complement(4639..4658)
                     /label=SV40pA-R
                     /note="SV40 polyA, reverse primer"
     primer_bind     4693..4712
                     /label=EBV-rev
                     /note="SV40 polyA terminator, reverse primer"
     rep_origin      4763..4898
                     /label=SV40 ori
                     /note="SV40 origin of replication"
     primer_bind     4825..4844
                     /label=SV40pro-F
                     /note="SV40 promoter/origin, forward primer"
     primer_bind     complement(4918..4937)
                     /label=T7
                     /note="T7 promoter, forward primer"
     promoter        complement(4919..4937)
                     /label=T7 promoter
                     /note="promoter for bacteriophage T7 RNA polymerase"
     primer_bind     complement(4947..4964)
                     /label=M13 Forward
                     /note="In lacZ gene. Also called M13-F20 or M13 (-21)
                     Forward"
     primer_bind     complement(4947..4963)
                     /label=M13 fwd
                     /note="common sequencing primer, one of multiple similar
                     variants"
     primer_bind     complement(4956..4978)
                     /label=M13/pUC Forward
                     /note="In lacZ gene"
     rep_origin      5105..5560
                     /direction=RIGHT
                     /label=f1 ori
                     /note="f1 bacteriophage origin of replication; arrow
                     indicates direction of (+) strand synthesis"
     primer_bind     complement(5192..5211)
                     /label=F1ori-R
                     /note="F1 origin, reverse primer"
     primer_bind     5402..5423
                     /label=F1ori-F
                     /note="F1 origin, forward primer"
     promoter        5586..5690
                     /gene="bla"
                     /label=AmpR promoter
     CDS             5691..6551
                     /codon_start=1
                     /gene="bla"
                     /product="beta-lactamase"
                     /label=AmpR
                     /note="confers resistance to ampicillin, carbenicillin, and
                     related antibiotics"
                     /translation="MSIQHFRVALIPFFAAFCLPVFAHPETLVKVKDAEDQLGARVGYI
                     ELDLNSGKILESFRPEERFPMMSTFKVLLCGAVLSRIDAGQEQLGRRIHYSQNDLVEYS
                     PVTEKHLTDGMTVRELCSAAITMSDNTAANLLLTTIGGPKELTAFLHNMGDHVTRLDRW
                     EPELNEAIPNDERDTTMPVAMATTLRKLLTGELLTLASRQQLIDWMEADKVAGPLLRSA
                     LPAGWFIADKSGAGERGSRGIIAALGPDGKPSRIVVIYTTGSQATMDERNRQIAEIGAS
                     LIKHW"
     primer_bind     complement(5909..5928)
                     /label=Amp-R
                     /note="Ampicillin resistance gene, reverse primer"
     rep_origin      6722..227
                     /direction=RIGHT
                     /label=ori
                     /note="high-copy-number ColE1/pMB1/pBR322/pUC origin of
                     replication"
ORIGIN
        1 acaccgaact gagataccta cagcgtgagc tatgagaaag cgccacgctt cccgaaggga
       61 gaaaggcgga caggtatccg gtaagcggca gggtcggaac aggagagcgc acgagggagc
      121 ttccaggggg aaacgcctgg tatctttata gtcctgtcgg gtttcgccac ctctgacttg
      181 agcgtcgatt tttgtgatgc tcgtcagggg ggcggagcct atggaaaaac gccagcaacg
      241 cggccttttt acggttcctg gccttttgct ggccttttgc tcacatgttc tttcctgcgt
      301 tatcccctga ttctgtggat aaccgtatta ccgcctttga gtgagctgat accgctcgcc
      361 gcagccgaac gaccgagcgc agcgagtcag tgagcgagga agcggaagag cgcccaatac
      421 gcaaaccgcc tctccccgcg cgttggccga ttcattaatg cagctggcac gacaggtttc
      481 ccgactggaa agcgggcagt gagcgcaacg caattaatgt gagttagctc actcattagg
      541 caccccaggc tttacacttt atgcttccgg ctcgtatgtt gtgtggaatt gtgagcggat
      601 aacaatttca cacaggaaac agctatgacc atgattacgc caagcgcgca attaaccctc
      661 actaaaggga acaaaagctg gagctgcaag cttaatgtag tcttatgcaa tactcttgta
      721 gtcttgcaac atggtaacga tgagttagca acatgcctta caaggagaga aaaagcaccg
      781 tgcatgccga ttggtggaag taaggtggta cgatcgtgcc ttattaggaa ggcaacagac
      841 gggtctgaca tggattggac gaaccactga attgccgcat tgcagagata ttgtatttaa
      901 gtgcctagct cgatacataa acgggtctct ctggttagac cagatctgag cctgggagct
      961 ctctggctaa ctagggaacc cactgcttaa gcctcaataa agcttgcctt gagtgcttca
     1021 agtagtgtgt gcccgtctgt tgtgtgactc tggtaactag agatccctca gaccctttta
     1081 gtcagtgtgg aaaatctcta gcagtggcgc ccgaacaggg acttgaaagc gaaagggaaa
     1141 ccagaggagc tctctcgacg caggactcgg cttgctgaag cgcgcacggc aagaggcgag
     1201 gggcggcgac tggtgagtac gccaaaaatt ttgactagcg gaggctagaa ggagagagat
     1261 gggtgcgaga gcgtcagtat taagcggggg agaattagat cgcgatggga aaaaattcgg
     1321 ttaaggccag ggggaaagaa aaaatataaa ttaaaacata tagtatgggc aagcagggag
     1381 ctagaacgat tcgcagttaa tcctggcctg ttagaaacat cagaaggctg tagacaaata
     1441 ctgggacagc tacaaccatc ccttcagaca ggatcagaag aacttagatc attatataat
     1501 acagtagcaa ccctctattg tgtgcatcaa aggatagaga taaaagacac caaggaagct
     1561 ttagacaaga tagaggaaga gcaaaacaaa agtaagacca ccgcacagca agcggccgct
     1621 gatcttcaga cctggaggag gagatatgag ggacaattgg agaagtgaat tatataaata
     1681 taaagtagta aaaattgaac cattaggagt agcacccacc aaggcaaaga gaagagtggt
     1741 gcagagagaa aaaagagcag tgggaatagg agctttgttc cttgggttct tgggagcagc
     1801 aggaagcact atgggcgcag cgtcaatgac gctgacggta caggccagac aattattgtc
     1861 tggtatagtg cagcagcaga acaatttgct gagggctatt gaggcgcaac agcatctgtt
     1921 gcaactcaca gtctggggca tcaagcagct ccaggcaaga atcctggctg tggaaagata
     1981 cctaaaggat caacagctcc tggggatttg gggttgctct ggaaaactca tttgcaccac
     2041 tgctgtgcct tggaatgcta gttggagtaa taaatctctg gaacagattt ggaatcacac
     2101 gacctggatg gagtgggaca gagaaattaa caattacaca agcttaatac actccttaat
     2161 tgaagaatcg caaaaccagc aagaaaagaa tgaacaagaa ttattggaat tagataaatg
     2221 ggcaagtttg tggaattggt ttaacataac aaattggctg tggtatataa aattattcat
     2281 aatgatagta ggaggcttgg taggtttaag aatagttttt gctgtacttt ctatagtgaa
     2341 tagagttagg cagggatatt caccattatc gtttcagacc cacctcccaa ccccgagggg
     2401 acccgacagg cccgaaggaa tagaagaaga aggtggagag agagacagag acagatccat
     2461 tcgattagtg aacggatctc gacggtatcg atcacgagac tagcctcgag cggccgcccc
     2521 cttcaccgag ggcctatttc ccatgattcc ttcatatttg catatacgat acaaggctgt
     2581 tagagagata attggaatta atttgactgt aaacacaaag atattagtac aaaatacgtg
     2641 acgtagaaag taataatttc ttgggtagtt tgcagtttta aaattatgtt ttaaaatgga
     2701 ctatcatatg cttaccgtaa cttgaaagta tttcgatttc ttggctttat atatcttgtg
     2761 gaaaggacga aacaccgggc ttggaatgag actgctgatc tcgagatcag cagtctcatt
     2821 ccaagctttt taattctcga cctcgagaca aatggcagta ttcatccaca attttaaaag
     2881 aaaagggggg attggggggt acagtgcagg ggaaagaata gtagacataa tagcaacaga
     2941 catacaaact aaagaattac aaaaacaaat tacaaaaatt caaaattttc gggtttatta
     3001 cagggacagc agagatccac tttggccgcg gctcgagggg gttggggttg cgccttttcc
     3061 aaggcagccc tgggtttgcg cagggacgcg gctgctctgg gcgtggttcc gggaaacgca
     3121 gcggcgccga ccctgggtct cgcacattct tcacgtccgt tcgcagcgtc acccggatct
     3181 tcgccgctac ccttgtgggc cccccggcga cgcttcctgc tccgccccta agtcgggaag
     3241 gttccttgcg gttcgcggcg tgccggacgt gacaaacgga agccgcacgt ctcactagta
     3301 ccctcgcaga cggacagcgc cagggagcaa tggcagcgcg ccgaccgcga tgggctgtgg
     3361 ccaatagcgg ctgctcagca gggcgcgccg agagcagcgg ccgggaaggg gcggtgcggg
     3421 aggcggggtg tggggcggta gtgtgggccc tgttcctgcc cgcgcggtgt tccgcattct
     3481 gcaagcctcc ggagcgcacg tcggcagtcg gctccctcgt tgaccgaatc accgacctct
     3541 ctccccaggg ggatccaccg gagcttacca tgaccgagta caagcccacg gtgcgcctcg
     3601 ccacccgcga cgacgtcccc agggccgtac gcaccctcgc cgccgcgttc gccgactacc
     3661 ccgccacgcg ccacaccgtc gatccggacc gccacatcga gcgggtcacc gagctgcaag
     3721 aactcttcct cacgcgcgtc gggctcgaca tcggcaaggt gtgggtcgcg gacgacggcg
     3781 ccgcggtggc ggtctggacc acgccggaga gcgtcgaagc gggggcggtg ttcgccgaga
     3841 tcggcccgcg catggccgag ttgagcggtt cccggctggc cgcgcagcaa cagatggaag
     3901 gcctcctggc gccgcaccgg cccaaggagc ccgcgtggtt cctggccacc gtcggcgtct
     3961 cgcccgacca ccagggcaag ggtctgggca gcgccgtcgt gctccccgga gtggaggcgg
     4021 ccgagcgcgc cggggtgccc gccttcctgg agacctccgc gccccgcaac ctccccttct
     4081 acgagcggct cggcttcacc gtcaccgccg acgtcgaggt gcccgaagga ccgcgcacct
     4141 ggtgcatgac ccgcaagccc ggtgcctgac gcccgcccca cgacccgcag cgcccgaccg
     4201 aaaggagcgc acgaccccat gcatcggtac ctttaagacc aatgacttac aaggcagctg
     4261 tagatcttag ccacttttta aaagaaaagg ggggactgga agggctaatt cactcccaac
     4321 gaagacaaga tctgcttttt gcttgtactg ggtctctctg gttagaccag atctgagcct
     4381 gggagctctc tggctaacta gggaacccac tgcttaagcc tcaataaagc ttgccttgag
     4441 tgcttcaagt agtgtgtgcc cgtctgttgt gtgactctgg taactagaga tccctcagac
     4501 ccttttagtc agtgtggaaa atctctagca gtagtagttc atgtcatctt attattcagt
     4561 atttataact tgcaaagaaa tgaatatcag agagtgagag gaacttgttt attgcagctt
     4621 ataatggtta caaataaagc aatagcatca caaatttcac aaataaagca tttttttcac
     4681 tgcattctag ttgtggtttg tccaaactca tcaatgtatc ttatcatgtc tggctctagc
     4741 tatcccgccc ctaactccgc ccatcccgcc cctaactccg cccagttccg cccattctcc
     4801 gccccatggc tgactaattt tttttattta tgcagaggcc gaggccgcct cggcctctga
     4861 gctattccag aagtagtgag gaggcttttt tggaggccta gggacgtacc caattcgccc
     4921 tatagtgagt cgtattacgc gcgctcactg gccgtcgttt tacaacgtcg tgactgggaa
     4981 aaccctggcg ttacccaact taatcgcctt gcagcacatc cccctttcgc cagctggcgt
     5041 aatagcgaag aggcccgcac cgatcgccct tcccaacagt tgcgcagcct gaatggcgaa
     5101 tgggnnnnnn nnnnnnnnnn nnnnnnnnnn nnnnnnnnnn nnnnnnnnnn nnnnnnnnnn
     5161 nnnnnnnnnn nnnnnnnnnn nnnnnnnnnn nnnnnnnnnn nnnnnnnnnn nnnnnnnnnn
     5221 nnnnnnnncn nnnnnnnnnn nnnnnnnnnn nnnnnnnnnn nnnnnnnnnn nnnnnnnnnn
     5281 nnnnnnnnnn nnnnnnnnnn nnnnnnnnnn nnnnnnnnnn annnnnnnnn nnnnnnnnnn
     5341 nnnnnnnnnn nnnnnnnnnn nnnnnnnnnn cctttgacgt tggagtccac gttctttaat
     5401 agtggactct tgttccaaac tggaacaaca ctcaacccta tctcggtcta ttcttttgat
     5461 ttataaggga ttttgccgat ttcggcctat tggttaaaaa atgagctgat ttaacaaaaa
     5521 tttaacgcga attttaacaa aatattaacg cttacaattt aggtggcact tttcggggaa
     5581 atgtgcgcgg aacccctatt tgtttatttt tctaaataca ttcaaatatg tatccgctca
     5641 tgagacaata accctgataa atgcttcaat aatattgaaa aaggaagagt atgagtattc
     5701 aacatttccg tgtcgccctt attccctttt ttgcggcatt ttgccttcct gtttttgctc
     5761 acccagaaac gctggtgaaa gtaaaagatg ctgaagatca gttgggtgca cgagtgggtt
     5821 acatcgaact ggatctcaac agcggtaaga tccttgagag ttttcgcccc gaagaacgtt
     5881 ttccaatgat gagcactttt aaagttctgc tatgtggcgc ggtattatcc cgtattgacg
     5941 ccgggcaaga gcaactcggt cgccgcatac actattctca gaatgacttg gttgagtact
     6001 caccagtcac agaaaagcat cttacggatg gcatgacagt aagagaatta tgcagtgctg
     6061 ccataaccat gagtgataac actgcggcca acttacttct gacaacgatc ggaggaccga
     6121 aggagctaac cgcttttttg cacaacatgg gggatcatgt aactcgcctt gatcgttggg
     6181 aaccggagct gaatgaagcc ataccaaacg acgagcgtga caccacgatg cctgtagcaa
     6241 tggcaacaac gttgcgcaaa ctattaactg gcgaactact tactctagct tcccggcaac
     6301 aattaataga ctggatggag gcggataaag ttgcaggacc acttctgcgc tcggcccttc
     6361 cggctggctg gtttattgct gataaatctg gagccggtga gcgtgggtct cgcggtatca
     6421 ttgcagcact ggggccagat ggtaagccct cccgtatcgt agttatctac acgacgggga
     6481 gtcaggcaac tatggatgaa cgaaatagac agatcgctga gataggtgcc tcactgatta
     6541 agcattggta actgtcagac caagtttact catatatact ttagattgat ttaaaacttc
     6601 atttttaatt taaaaggatc taggtgaaga tcctttttga taatctcatg accaaaatcc
     6661 cttaacgtga gttttcgttc cactgagcgt cagaccccgt agaaaagatc aaaggatctt
     6721 cttgagatcc tttttttctg cgcgtaatct gctgcttgca aacaaaaaaa ccaccgctac
     6781 cagcggtggt ttgtttgccg gatcaagagc taccaactct ttttccgaag gtaactggct
     6841 tcagcagagc gcagatacca aatactgttc ttctagtgta gccgtagtta ggccaccact
     6901 tcaagaactc tgtagcaccg cctacatacc tcgctctgct aatcctgtta ccagtggctg
     6961 ctgccagtgg cgataagtcg tgtcttaccg ggttggactc aagacgatag ttaccggata
     7021 aggcgcagcg gtcgggctga acggggggtt cgtgcacaca gcccagcttg gagcgaacga
     7081 cc
//
