[The description below was written by a language model from this plasmid's Addgene catalogue record and the feature table of its GenBank file.]
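Description:
shCTNNB1 # 2 is a lentiviral RNAi plasmid built on the pLKO.1 backbone from the RNAi Consortium (TRC) and carries a short hairpin RNA directed against human CTNNB1, the gene encoding beta-catenin. It is propagated in E. coli as a high-copy plasmid through a ColE1/pUC-type origin with ampicillin selection (beta-lactamase), and it also contains an f1 origin and an SV40 origin. The catalogue lists the empty backbone as about 8 kb, whereas the held sequence record is 7,082 bp. That difference may reflect replacement of the pLKO.1 stuffer fragment by the hairpin, but the record does not explain it.

The viral portion follows a third-generation, self-inactivating design. An RSV promoter fused to a truncated HIV-1 5' LTR drives production of the genomic RNA in packaging cells. The Psi packaging signal, Rev response element and cPPT/CTS support encapsidation, nuclear export and efficient transduction. The U3-deleted 3' LTR silences LTR-driven transcription after integration. Within the provirus, a human U6 RNA polymerase III promoter transcribes the hairpin, which was cloned between AgeI and EcoRI sites that were destroyed in the process. The hairpin itself is not annotated in the feature table but would lie in the gap between the U6 promoter and the cPPT/CTS. A separate human PGK promoter drives puromycin N-acetyltransferase, so stably transduced mammalian cells can be selected with puromycin.

The construct is used for stable knockdown of beta-catenin in human cells. It was deposited in connection with a study of beta-catenin-driven cancers and their dependence on a YAP1 transcriptional complex. As the "# 2" in its name suggests, it appears to be one of several independent hairpins against the same target.
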