Addgene plasmid #42544: shCTNNB1 # 2
Depositing lab: William Hahn. Depositing organization: Dana-Farber Cancer Institute. Publication: beta-Catenin-Driven Cancers Require a YAP1 Transcriptional Complex for Survival and Tumorigenesis. Rosenbluh J, Nijhawan D, Cox AG, Li X, Neal JT, Schafer EJ, Zack TI, Wang X, Tsherniak A, Schinzel AC, Shao DD, Schumacher SE, Weir BA, Vazquez F, Cowley GS, Root DE, Mesirov JP, Beroukhim R, Kuo CJ, Goessling W, Hahn WC. Cell. 2012 Dec 21;151(7):1457-73. doi: 10.1016/j.cell.2012.11.026. Epub 2012 Dec 13. PubMed 23245941.
Backbone
  Vector backbone: pLKO.1
  Backbone manufacturer: TRC
  Backbone size w/o insert (bp): 8000
  Vector type: Mammalian Expression, Lentiviral, RNAi
  Selectable markers: Puromycin
Growth in bacteria
  Bacterial resistance: Ampicillin, 100 μg/mL
  Growth temperature: 37°C
  Growth strain: DH5alpha
  Copy number: High Copy
Gene/Insert
  Gene/Insert name: CTNNB1
  gRNA/shRNA sequence: CTNNB1
  Species: H. sapiens (human)
  GenBank ID: NM_001098209
  Entrez Gene: CTNNB1 (a.k.a. CTNNB, EVR7, MRD19, NEDSDV, armadillo)
  Cloning method: Restriction Enzyme; 5′ cloning site Age1 (destroyed during cloning); 3′ cloning site EcoR1 (destroyed during cloning)
  Sequencing primers: 5′ pLKOF; 3′ pLKOR
Resource information
  A portion of this plasmid was derived from a plasmid made by: The Broad RNAi consortium (TRC)
Terms and licenses: Academic/Nonprofit Terms; Industry Terms: Not Available to Industry
Depositor comments: TRCN0000003845
How to cite: shCTNNB1 # 2 was a gift from William Hahn (Addgene plasmid # 42544 ; http://n2t.net/addgene:42544 ; RRID:Addgene_42544)
