>Addgene plasmid #42544 | shCTNNB1 # 2 | depositor partial sequence | sequence record 57417 | shRNA target seq
GCTTGGAATGAGACTGCTGAT
