>Addgene plasmid #42544 | shCTNNB1 # 2 | addgene partial sequence | sequence record 59096 | hU6-F 5'-GAGGGCCTATTTCCCATGATT-3'
AGGCTGTTAGAGAGATAATTGGAATTAATTTGACTGTAAACACAAAGATATTAGTACAAAATACGTGACG
TAGAAAGTAATAATTTCTTGGGTAGTTTGCAGTTTTAAAATTATGTTTTAAAATGGACTATCATATGCTT
ACCGTAACTTGAAAGTATTTCGATTTCTTGGCTTTATATATCTTGTGGAAAGGACGAAACACCGGGCTTG
GAATGAGACTGC
