>Addgene plasmid #42544 | shCTNNB1 # 2 | addgene partial sequence | sequence record 59245 | hU6-F 5'-GAGGGCCTATTTCCCATGATT-3'
AGGCTGTTAGAGAGATAATTGGAATTAATTTGACTGTAAACACAAAGATATTAGTACAAAATACGTGACG
TAGAAAGTAATAATTTCTTGGGTAGTTTGCAGTTTTAAAATTATGTTTTAAAATGGACTATCATATGCTT
ACCGTAACTTGAAAGTATTTCGATTTCTTGGCTTTATATATCTTGTGGAAAGGACGAAACACCGGGCTTG
GAATGAGACTGCTGATCTCGAGATCAGCAGTCTCATTCCAAGCTTTTTAATTCTCGACCTCGAGACAAAT
GGCAGTATTCATCCACAATTTTAAAAGAAAAGGGGGGATTGGGGGGTACAGTGCAGGGGAAAGAATAGTA
GACATAATAGCAACAGACATACAAACTAAAGAATTACAAAAACAAATTACAAAAATTCAAAATTTTCGGG
TTTATTACAGGGACAGCAGAGATCCACTTTGGCCGCGGCTCGAGGGGGTTGGGGTTGCGCCTTTTCCAAG
GCAGCCCTGGGTTTGCGCAGGGACGCGGCTGCTCTGGGCGTGGTTCCGGGAAACGCAGCGGCGCCGACCC
TGGGTCTCGCACATTCTTCACGTCCGTTCGCAGCGTCACCCGGATCTTCGCCGCTACCCTTGTGGGCCCC
CCGGCGACGCTTCCTGCTCCGCCCCTAAGTCGGGAAGGTTCCTTGCGGTTCGCGGCGTGCCGGACGTGAC
AAACGGAAGCCGCACGTCTCACTAGTACCCTCGCAGACGGACAGCGCCAGGGAGCAATGGCAGCGCGCCG
ACCGCGATGGGCTGTGGCCAATAGCGGCTG
